Addgene plasmid #44006: pCoofy40
Purpose: (Empty Backbone)
Depositing lab: Sabine Suppmann. Depositing organization: Max Planck Institute of Biochemistry. Publication: A new method to customize protein expression vectors for fast, efficient and background free parallel cloning. Scholz J, Besir H, Strasser C, Suppmann S. BMC Biotechnol. 2013 Feb 14;13(1):12. 10.1186/1472-6750-13-12 PubMed 23410102.
Backbone
  Vector backbone: pTT
  Backbone manufacturer: Yves Durocher, NRC
  Backbone size (bp): 5683
  Modifications to backbone: Insertion of ccdB - Multitag
  Vector type: Mammalian Expression
  Promoter: CMV
  Tag / fusion protein: His10-Stop-OneStrep-Stop-S-Stop-CBP-Stop-HPC4-Stop-CPD54 (C terminal on backbone)
Growth in bacteria
  Bacterial resistance: Ampicillin, 100 μg/mL
  Growth temperature: 37°C
  Growth strain: DB3.1
  Growth instructions: ccdB Survival cells are NOT suitable for the unmodified plasmid containing the ccdB gene. The plasmid is provided in the recommended DB3.1 strain.
  Copy number: High Copy
Gene/Insert
  Cloning method: Ligation Independent Cloning
  Sequencing primers: 5′ 5`gagtgacaatgacatcc 3; 3′ 5`cgaccaaatgatttgcc 3
Resource information
  A portion of this plasmid was derived from a plasmid made by: Yves Durocher, NRC
Terms and licenses: Academic/Nonprofit Terms; Industry Terms: Not Available to Industry
Depositor comments: C-terminal tags are separated by a stop codon; depending on the LP2 primer uses, a selected C terminal tag is fused to the target gene Test each preparation of the plasmid by transforming it into non-resistant cells (ex. DH5a) to ensure negative selection by ccdB kills all the transformed cells as expected.
How to cite: pCoofy40 was a gift from Sabine Suppmann (Addgene plasmid # 44006 ; http://n2t.net/addgene:44006 ; RRID:Addgene_44006)
