[The description below was written by a language model from this plasmid's Addgene catalogue record and pLannotate feature annotations shown in this document.]
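Description:
pCoofy40 is an empty mammalian expression backbone of 5,683 bp built on the pTT vector and adapted for ligation-independent, parallel cloning of protein-coding targets. It is maintained in E. coli through a high-copy ColE1/pUC-type origin and an ampicillin resistance gene (β-lactamase). Because it still carries the ccdB gyrase toxin gene in the cloning position, the unmodified plasmid can only be propagated in a ccdB-tolerant strain, here DB3.1. Replacing ccdB with a target gene removes the toxin, so non-recombinant background is killed in ordinary cloning strains. The depositor recommends checking that this negative selection remains functional in each preparation.

Expression is driven by the CMV immediate-early enhancer and promoter. These are followed by adenovirus-derived leader, splice and intron sequences typical of pTT vectors, and transcription ends at a rabbit β-globin polyadenylation signal. The annotation also detects a partial match to a mouse immunoglobulin heavy-chain signal sequence upstream of ccdB, although the catalogue entry does not mention a secretion signal. A truncated Epstein-Barr virus oriP is present; this element generally supports episomal retention in cells that express EBNA1.

The distinctive feature is a C-terminal "multitag" downstream of ccdB, consisting of His10, OneStrep (annotated as Twin-Strep), S-tag, calmodulin-binding peptide (annotated as a MYLK2 fragment), HPC4 and CPD, the last matching a Vibrio cholerae MARTX toxin fragment. Each tag is separated from the next by a stop codon. The choice of reverse cloning primer determines which tag is fused in frame to the target, so a single vector can produce several alternative C-terminally tagged constructs for expression and purification screening.
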