Features (pLannotate 1.2.2; 18 found; start..end, strand, type, name):
     42..421     +  enhancer       CMV enhancer: human cytomegalovirus immediate early enhancer
    423..622     +  promoter       CMV promoter: human cytomegalovirus (CMV) immediate early promoter
    690..728     +  misc_feature   Ad SA (fragment): adenovirus major late transcript splice acceptor (Friedrich and Soriano, 1991)
    761..970     -  CDS            PTP (fragment): TERM_ADE02 - Experimental evidence at protein level: Swiss-Prot protein existence level 1. Protein covalently bound to the viral DNA that acts as a primer for viral genomic replication by DNA strand displacement. Assembles on the viral origin of replication in an initiation complex with viral polymerase, DBP, host NFIA and host POU2F1/OCT1. During initiation, the polymerase covalently couples the first dCTP with Ser- 580 of pTP. The terminal protein stimulates the template activity over 20 fold compared to protein-free templates. Neo-synthesized viral genomes are linked to two preterminal prot
   1001..1090    +  intron         chimeric intron (fragment): chimera between introns from adenovirus and immunoglobulin heavy chain genes
   1109..1155    +  CDS            IgH signal sequence (fragment): signal sequence from the mouse immunoglobulin heavy chain variable region
   1266..1568    +  CDS            ccdB: CcdB, a bacterial toxin that poisons DNA gyrase; ccdB; Plasmids containing the ccdB gene cannot be propagated in standard E. coli strains.
   1584..1601    +  CDS            9xHis (fragment): 9xHis affinity tag
   1605..1694    +  CDS            Twin-Strep-tag: two Strep-Tag®II moieties connected by a linker for enhanced binding to Strep-Tactin®, an engineered form of streptavidin (Schmidt et al., 2013)
   1698..1742    +  CDS            S-Tag: affinity and epitope tag derived from pancreatic ribonuclease A
   1746..1829    +  CDS            MYLK2 (fragment): MYLK2_HUMAN - Experimental evidence at protein level: Swiss-Prot protein existence level 1. Implicated in the level of global muscle contraction and cardiac function. Phosphorylates a specific serine in the N-terminus of a myosin light chain. From Homo sapiens (Human).
   1878..2498    +  CDS            rtxA (fragment): MARTX_VIBCH - Also known as rtx From Vibrio cholerae serotype O1 (strain ATCC 39315 / El Tor Inaba N16961).
   2559..2614    +  polyA_signal   β-globin poly(A) signal: rabbit β-globin polyadenylation signal (Gil and Proudfoot, 1987)
   2794..2926    -  rep_origin     mini-oriP (fragment): internally truncated variant of the Epstein-Barr virus oriP replication origin (Tanaka et al., 1999)
   2927..3654    -  rep_origin     mini-oriP (fragment): internally truncated variant of the Epstein-Barr virus oriP replication origin (Tanaka et al., 1999)
   3783..3887    +  promoter       AmpR promoter: bla
   3888..4748    +  CDS            AmpR: β-lactamase; bla; confers resistance to ampicillin, carbenicillin, and related antibiotics
   4919..5507    +  rep_origin     ori: high-copy-number ColE1/pMB1/pBR322/pUC origin of replication
>Addgene plasmid #44006 | pCoofy40 | depositor full sequence | sequence record 59507 | pCoofy40 sequence 5683 bps
GTACATTTATATTGGCTCATGTCCAATATGACCGCCATGTTGACATTGATTATTGACTAGTTATTAATAG
TAATCAATTACGGGGTCATTAGTTCATAGCCCATATATGGAGTTCCGCGTTACATAACTTACGGTAAATG
GCCCGCCTGGCTGACCGCCCAACGACCCCCGCCCATTGACGTCAATAATGACGTATGTTCCCATAGTAAC
GCCAATAGGGACTTTCCATTGACGTCAATGGGTGGAGTATTTACGGTAAACTGCCCACTTGGCAGTACAT
CAAGTGTATCATATGCCAAGTCCGCCCCCTATTGACGTCAATGACGGTAAATGGCCCGCCTGGCATTATG
CCCAGTACATGACCTTACGGGACTTTCCTACTTGGCAGTACATCTACGTATTAGTCATCGCTATTACCAT
GGTGATGCGGTTTTGGCAGTACACCAATGGGCGTGGATAGCGGTTTGACTCACGGGGATTTCCAAGTCTC
CACCCCATTGACGTCAATGGGAGTTTGTTTTGGCACCAAAATCAACGGGACTTTCCAAAATGTCGTAATA
ACCCCGCCCCGTTGACGCAAATGGGCGGTAGGCGTGTACGGTGGGAGGTCTATATAAGCAGAGCTCGTTT
AGTGAACCGTCAGATCCTCACTCTCTTCCGCATCGCTGTCTGCGAGGGCCAGCTGTTGGGCTCGCGGTTG
AGGACAAACTCTTCGCGGTCTTTCCAGTACTCTTGGATCGGAAACCCGTCGGCCTCCGAACGGTACTCCG
CCACCGAGGGACCTGAGCGAGTCCGCATCGACCGGATCGGAAAACCTCTCGAGAAAGGCGTCTAACCAGT
CACAGTCGCAAGGTAGGCTGAGCACCGTGGCGGGCGGCAGCGGGTGGCGGTCGGGGTTGTTTCTGGCGGA
GGTGCTGCTGATGATGTAATTAAAGTAGGCGGTCTTGAGACGGCGGATGGTCGAGGTGAGGTGTGGCAGG
CTTGAGATCCAGCTGTTGGGGTGAGTACTCCCTCTCAAAAGCGGGCATTACTTCTGCGCTAAGATTGTCA
GTTTCCAAAAACGAGGAGGATTTGATATTCACCTGGCCCGATCTGGCCATACACTTGAGTGACAATGACA
TCCACTTTGCCTTTCTCTCCACAGGTGTCCACTCCCAGGTCCAAGTTTAAACGGATCTCTAGCGAATTCC
TGGAAGTTCTGTTCCAGGGGCCCTTGACAACATAAAAACTTTGTGTTATACTTGTAACGTAAGGAGGTAA
TGATTCAGTTTAAGGTTTACACCTATAAAAGAGAGAGCCGTTATCGTCTGTTTGTGGATGTACAGAGTGA
TATTATTGACACGCCCGGGCGACGGATGGTGATCCCCCTGGCCAGTGCACGTCTGCTGTCAGATAAAGTC
TCCCGTGAACTTTACCCGGTGGTGCATATCGGGGATGAAAGCTGGCGCATGATGACCACCGATATGGCCA
GTGTGCCGGTCTCCGTTATCGGGGAAGAAGTGGCTGATCTCAGCCACCGCGAAAATGACATCAAAAACGC
CATTAACCTGATGTTCTGGGGAATATAAGAGCATCATCATCATCACCACCACCACCACCACTGAAGCGCT
TGGAGCCACCCGCAGTTCGAAAAAGGTGGAGGTTCTGGCGGTGGATCGGGAGGTTCAGCGTGGAGCCACC
CGCAGTTCGAGAAATAGAAAGAAACCGCTGCTGCTAAATTCGAACGCCAGCACATGGACAGCTAGATGAA
GCGGCGGTGGAAGAAAAACTTTATCGCCGTGTCCGCCGCCAACCGGTTCAAGAAGATCAGCAGCTCTGGC
GCCCTGCTGTGAGAGGACCAGGTGGACCCCCGGCTGATCGATGGCAAATGAGGCAGCGGCAAGATCCTGC
ACAACCAGAACGTGAACAGCTGGGGCCCCATCACCGTGACCCCTACCACCGACGGCGGCGAGACAAGATT
CGACGGCCAGATCATCGTGCAGATGGAAAACGACCCCGTGGTGGCCAAGGCCGCTGCCAATCTGGCCGGC
AAGCACGCCGAGAGCAGCGTGGTGGTGCAGCTGGACAGCGACGGCAACTACCGGGTGGTGTACGGCGACC
CCAGCAAGCTGGACGGCAAGCTGCGGTGGCAGCTGGTGGGACACGGCAGGGACCACAGCGAGACAAACAA
CACCCGGCTGAGCGGCTACAGCGCCGACGAGCTGGCCGTGAAGCTGGCCAAGTTCCAGCAGAGCTTCAAC
CAGGCCGAGAACATCAACAACAAGCCCGACCACATCAGCATCGTGGGCTGCAGCCTGGTGTCCGACGACA
AGCAGAAGGGCTTCGGCCACCAGTTCATCAACGCTATGGACGCCAACGGCCTGCGGGTGGACGTGTCCGT
GCGGTCTAGCGAACTGGCCGTGGACGAGGCCGGCAGAAAGCACACCAAGGACGCCAATGGCGACTGGGTG
CAGAAGGCCGAAAACAACAAGGTGTCCCTGAGCTGGGACGCCCAGGGCCTGGAATGAGCGGCCGCTCGAG
GCCGGCAAGGCCGGATCCCCCGACCTCGACCTCTGGCTAATAAAGGAAATTTATTTTCATTGCAATAGTG
TGTTGGAATTTTTTGTGTCTCTCACTCGGAAGGACATATGGGAGGGCAAATCATTTGGTCGAGATCCCTC
GGAGATCTCTAGCTAGAGGATCGATCCCCGCCCCGGACGAACTAAACCTGACTACGACATCTCTGCCCCT
TCTTCGCGGGGCAGTGCATGTAATCCCTTCAGTTGGTTGGTACAACTTGCCAACTGAACCCTAAACGGGT
AGCATATGCTTCCCGGGTAGTAGTATATACTATCCAGACTAACCCTAATTCAATAGCATATGTTACCCAA
CGGGAAGCATATGCTATCGAATTAGGGTTAGTAAAAGGGTCCTAAGGAACAGCGATGTAGGTGGGCGGGC
CAAGATAGGGGCGCGATTGCTGCGATCTGGAGGACAAATTACACACACTTGCGCCTGAGCGCCAAGCACA
GGGTTGTTGGTCCTCATATTCACGAGGTCGCTGAGAGCACGGTGGGCTAATGTTGCCATGGGTAGCATAT
ACTACCCAAATATCTGGATAGCATATGCTATCCTAATCTATATCTGGGTAGCATAGGCTATCCTAATCTA
TATCTGGGTAGCATATGCTATCCTAATCTATATCTGGGTAGTATATGCTATCCTAATTTATATCTGGGTA
GCATAGGCTATCCTAATCTATATCTGGGTAGCATATGCTATCCTAATCTATATCTGGGTAGTATATGCTA
TCCTAATCTGTATCCGGGTAGCATATGCTATCCTAATAGAGATTAGGGTAGTATATGCTATCCTAATTTA
TATCTGGGTAGCATATACTACCCAAATATCTGGATAGCATATGCTATCCTAATCTATATCTGGGTAGCAT
ATGCTATCCTAATCTATATCTGGGTAGCATAGGCTATCCTAATCTATATCTGGGTAGCATATGCTATCCT
AATCTATATCTGGGTAGTATATGCTATCCTAATTTATATCTGGGTAGCATAGGCTATCCTAATCTATATC
TGGGTAGCATATGCTATCCTAATCTATATCTGGGTAGTATATGCTATCCTAATCTGTATCCGGGTAGCAT
ATGCTATCCTCATGATAAGCTGTCAAACATGAGAATTAATTCTTGAAGACGAAAGGGCCTCGTGATACGC
CTATTTTTATAGGTTAATGTCATGATAATAATGGTTTCTTAGACGTCAGGTGGCACTTTTCGGGGAAATG
TGCGCGGAACCCCTATTTGTTTATTTTTCTAAATACATTCAAATATGTATCCGCTCATGAGACAATAACC
CTGATAAATGCTTCAATAATATTGAAAAAGGAAGAGTATGAGTATTCAACATTTCCGTGTCGCCCTTATT
CCCTTTTTTGCGGCATTTTGCCTTCCTGTTTTTGCTCACCCAGAAACGCTGGTGAAAGTAAAAGATGCTG
AAGATCAGTTGGGTGCACGAGTGGGTTACATCGAACTGGATCTCAACAGCGGTAAGATCCTTGAGAGTTT
TCGCCCCGAAGAACGTTTTCCAATGATGAGCACTTTTAAAGTTCTGCTATGTGGCGCGGTATTATCCCGT
GTTGACGCCGGGCAAGAGCAACTCGGTCGCCGCATACACTATTCTCAGAATGACTTGGTTGAGTACTCAC
CAGTCACAGAAAAGCATCTTACGGATGGCATGACAGTAAGAGAATTATGCAGTGCTGCCATAACCATGAG
TGATAACACTGCGGCCAACTTACTTCTGACAACGATCGGAGGACCGAAGGAGCTAACCGCTTTTTTGCAC
AACATGGGGGATCATGTAACTCGCCTTGATCGTTGGGAACCGGAGCTGAATGAAGCCATACCAAACGACG
AGCGTGACACCACGATGCCTGCAGCAATGGCAACAACGTTGCGCAAACTATTAACTGGCGAACTACTTAC
TCTAGCTTCCCGGCAACAATTAATAGACTGGATGGAGGCGGATAAAGTTGCAGGACCACTTCTGCGCTCG
GCCCTTCCGGCTGGCTGGTTTATTGCTGATAAATCTGGAGCCGGTGAGCGTGGGTCTCGCGGTATCATTG
CAGCACTGGGGCCAGATGGTAAGCCCTCCCGTATCGTAGTTATCTACACGACGGGGAGTCAGGCAACTAT
GGATGAACGAAATAGACAGATCGCTGAGATAGGTGCCTCACTGATTAAGCATTGGTAACTGTCAGACCAA
GTTTACTCATATATACTTTAGATTGATTTAAAACTTCATTTTTAATTTAAAAGGATCTAGGTGAAGATCC
TTTTTGATAATCTCATGACCAAAATCCCTTAACGTGAGTTTTCGTTCCACTGAGCGTCAGACCCCGTAGA
AAAGATCAAAGGATCTTCTTGAGATCCTTTTTTTCTGCGCGTAATCTGCTGCTTGCAAACAAAAAAACCA
CCGCTACCAGCGGTGGTTTGTTTGCCGGATCAAGAGCTACCAACTCTTTTTCCGAAGGTAACTGGCTTCA
GCAGAGCGCAGATACCAAATACTGTTCTTCTAGTGTAGCCGTAGTTAGGCCACCACTTCAAGAACTCTGT
AGCACCGCCTACATACCTCGCTCTGCTAATCCTGTTACCAGTGGCTGCTGCCAGTGGCGATAAGTCGTGT
CTTACCGGGTTGGACTCAAGACGATAGTTACCGGATAAGGCGCAGCGGTCGGGCTGAACGGGGGGTTCGT
GCACACAGCCCAGCTTGGAGCGAACGACCTACACCGAACTGAGATACCTACAGCGTGAGCTATGAGAAAG
CGCCACGCTTCCCGAAGGGAGAAAGGCGGACAGGTATCCGGTAAGCGGCAGGGTCGGAACAGGAGAGCGC
ACGAGGGAGCTTCCAGGGGGAAACGCCTGGTATCTTTATAGTCCTGTCGGGTTTCGCCACCTCTGACTTG
AGCGTCGATTTTTGTGATGCTCGTCAGGGGGGCGGAGCCTATGGAAAAACGCCAGCAACGCGGCCTTTTT
ACGGTTCCTGGCCTTTTGCTGGCCTTTTGCTCACATGTTCTTTCCTGCGTTATCCCCTGATTCTGTGGAT
AACCGTATTACCGCCTTTGAGTGAGCTGATACCGCTCGCCGCAGCCGAACGACCGAGCGCAGCGAGTCAG
TGAGCGAGGAAGC
