>Addgene plasmid #44006 | pCoofy40 | addgene partial sequence | sequence record 62879 | ccdb-F
TGGCTGATCTCAGCCACCGCGAAAATGACATCAAAAACGCCATTAACCTGATGTTCTGGGGAATATAAGA
GCATCATCATCATCACCACCACCACCACCACTGAAGCGCTTGGAGCCACCCGCAGTTCGAAAAAGGTGGA
GGTTCTGGCGGTGGATCGGGAGGTTCAGCGTGGAGCCACCCGCAGTTCGAGAAATAGAAAGAAACCGCTG
CTGCTAAATTCGAACGCCAGCACATGGACAGCTAGATGAAGCGGCGGTGGAAGAAAAACTTTATCGCCGT
GTCCGCCGCCAACCGGTTCAAGAAGATCAGCAGCTCTGGCGCCCTGCTGTGAGAGGACCAGGTGGACCCC
CGGCTGATCGATGGCAAATGAGGCAGCGGCAAGATCCTGCACAACCAGAACGTGAACAGCTGGGGCCCCA
TCACCGTGACCCCTACCACCGACGGCGGCGAGACAAGATTCGACGGCCAGATCATCGTGCAGATGGAAAA
CGACCCCGTGGTGGCCAAGGCCGCTGCCAATCTGGCCGGCAAGCACGCCGAGAGCAGCGTGGTGGTGCAG
CTGGACAGCGACGGCAACTACCGGGTGGTGTACGGCGACCCCAGCAAGCTGGACGGCAAGCTGCGGTGGC
AGCTGGTGGGACACGGCAGGGACCACAGCGAGACAAACAACACCCGGCTGAGCGGCTACAGCGCCGACGA
GCTGGCCGTGAAGCTGGCCAAGTTCCAGCAGAGCTTCAACCAGGCCGAGAACATCAACAACAAGCCCGAC
CACATCAGCATCGTGGGCTGCAGCCTGGTGTCCGACGACAAGCAGAAGGGCTTCGGCCACCAGTTCATCA
ACGCTATGGACGCC
