>Addgene plasmid #44006 | pCoofy40 | addgene partial sequence | sequence record 62883 | LNCX 5'-AGCTCGTTTAGTGAACCGTCAGATC-3'
CTGCGAGGGCCAGCTGTTGGGCTCGCGGTTGAGGACAAACTCTTCGCGGTCTTTCCAGTACTCTTGGATC
GGAAACCCGTCGGCCTCCGAACGGTACTCCGCCACCGAGGGACCTGAGCGAGTCCGCATCGACCGGATCG
GAAAACCTCTCGAGAAAGGCGTCTAACCAGTCACAGTCGCAAGGTAGGCTGAGCACCGTGGCGGGCGGCA
GCGGGTGGCGGTCGGGGTTGTTTCTGGCGGAGGTGCTGCTGATGATGTAATTAAAGTAGGCGGTCTTGAG
ACGGCGGATGGTCGAGGTGAGGTGTGGCAGGCTTGAGATCCAGCTGTTGGGGTGAGTACTCCCTCTCAAA
AGCGGGCATTACTTCTGCGCTAAGATTGTCAGTTTCCAAAAACGAGGAGGATTTGATATTCACCTGGCCC
GATCTGGCCATACACTTGAGTGACAATGACATCCACTTTGCCTTTCTCTCCACAGGTGTCCACTCCCAGG
TCCAAGTTTAAACGGATCTCTAGCGAATTCCTGGAAGTTCTGTTCCAGGGGCCCTTGACAACATAAAAAC
TTTGTGTTATACTTGTAACGTAAGGAGGTAATGATTCAGTTTAAGGTTTACACCTATAAAAGAGAGAGCC
GTTATCGTCTGTTTGTGGATGTACAGAGTGATATTATTGACACGCCCGGGCGACGGATGGTGATCCCCCT
GGCCAGTGCACGTCTGCTGTCAGATAAAGTCTCCCGTGAACTTTACCCGGTGGTGCATATCGGGGATGAA
AGCTGGCGCATGATGACCACCGATATGGCCAGTGTGCCGGTCTCCGTTATCGGGGAAGAAGTGGCTGATC
TCAGCCACCGCGAAAATGACATCAAAAACGCCATTAACCTGATGTTCTGGGGAATATAAGA
